Addgene plasmid #210809: pcDNA3.3-hALDOA
Purpose: For transient transfection
Depositing lab: Sheng-cai Lin. Depositing organization: Xiamen University. Publication: Fructose-1,6-bisphosphate and aldolase mediate glucose sensing by AMPK. Zhang CS, Hawley SA, Zong Y, Li M, Wang Z, Gray A, Ma T, Cui J, Feng JW, Zhu M, Wu YQ, Li TY, Ye Z, Lin SY, Yin H, Piao HL, Hardie DG, Lin SC. Nature. 2017 Aug 3;548(7665):112-116. doi: 10.1038/nature23275. Epub 2017 Jul 19. PubMed 28723898.
Backbone
  Vector backbone: pcDNA3.3
  Backbone size w/o insert (bp): 5400
  Vector type: Mammalian Expression
Growth in bacteria
  Bacterial resistance: Ampicillin, 100 μg/mL
  Growth temperature: 37°C
  Growth strain: NEB Stable
  Copy number: High Copy
Gene/Insert
  Gene/Insert name: ALDOA
  Species: H. sapiens (human)
  Insert size (bp): 1092
  Entrez Gene: ALDOA (a.k.a. ALDA, GSD12, HEL-S-87p)
  Promoter: CMV
  Tag / fusion protein: HA (N terminal on insert)
  Cloning method: Ligation Independent Cloning
Terms and licenses: Academic/Nonprofit Terms; Industry Terms: Not Available to Industry
How to cite: pcDNA3.3-hALDOA was a gift from Sheng-cai Lin (Addgene plasmid # 210809 ; http://n2t.net/addgene:210809 ; RRID:Addgene_210809)
