[The description below was written by a language model from this plasmid's Addgene catalogue record and pLannotate feature annotations shown in this document.]
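Description:
pcDNA3.3-hALDOA is a mammalian expression plasmid built on the pcDNA3.3 backbone and intended for transient transfection of cultured cells. It is propagated in E. coli as a high-copy plasmid through a ColE1/pUC-type origin and selected with ampicillin via a β-lactamase gene under its own promoter. An f1 bacteriophage origin is also present, along with small remnants of lac regulatory sequences (lac promoter, operator, CAP site and a lacI fragment) and a partial pBR322 bom region, which are backbone carry-overs rather than functional parts of the expression design.

The payload is the human ALDOA coding sequence (1,092 bp), encoding fructose-bisphosphate aldolase A, a glycolytic and gluconeogenic enzyme that may also act as a scaffolding protein. It is driven by the human cytomegalovirus immediate-early enhancer and promoter for strong constitutive expression, and transcripts are terminated by the HSV thymidine kinase polyadenylation signal immediately downstream; only a short bGH poly(A) fragment is detected beyond it. The catalogue entry lists an N-terminal HA epitope tag for detection or immunoprecipitation. The feature table does not annotate the tag separately, although there is unannotated sequence between the promoter and the ALDOA reading frame where it could lie. A second cassette, consisting of the SV40 enhancer/early promoter, the neomycin phosphotransferase gene and the SV40 poly(A) signal, would allow G418 selection of stably transfected cells, though the stated purpose is transient expression; a ble fragment follows neo. The associated work concerns aldolase and fructose-1,6-bisphosphate in glucose sensing by AMPK, consistent with use for overexpressing tagged aldolase in mammalian cells.
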