Features (pLannotate 1.2.2; 18 found; start..end, strand, type, name):
     28..80      -  misc_feature   bom (fragment): basis of mobility region from pBR322
    235..614     +  enhancer       CMV enhancer: human cytomegalovirus immediate early enhancer
    615..818     +  promoter       CMV promoter: human cytomegalovirus (CMV) immediate early promoter
   1047..2138    +  CDS            ALDOA: ALDOA_HUMAN - Also known as ALDA. Experimental evidence at protein level: Swiss-Prot protein existence level 1. Plays a key role in glycolysis and gluconeogenesis. In addition, may also function as scaffolding protein (By similarity). From Homo sapiens (Human).
   2247..2295    +  polyA_signal   HSV TK poly(A) signal: herpes simplex virus thymidine kinase polyadenylation signal (Cole and Stacy, 1985)
   2386..2402    -  polyA_signal   bGH poly(A) signal (fragment): bovine growth hormone polyadenylation signal
   2497..2925    +  rep_origin     f1 ori (sequence partly withheld): f1 bacteriophage origin of replication; arrow indicates direction of (+) strand synthesis
   2939..3268    +  promoter       SV40 promoter: SV40 enhancer and early promoter
   3335..4126    +  CDS            neo: KKA2_KLEPN - Also known as kan, nptII. Experimental evidence at protein level: Swiss-Prot protein existence level 1. Resistance to kanamycin, neomycin, paromomycin, ribostamycin, butirosin and gentamicin B. From Klebsiella pneumoniae.
   4152..4310    +  CDS            ble (fragment): BLE_KLEPN - Experimental evidence at protein level: Swiss-Prot protein existence level 1. Binding protein with a strong affinity to the bleomycin family of antibiotics. Binds to CL990; an antimitotic-antibiotic compound. From Klebsiella pneumoniae.
   4305..4426    +  polyA_signal   SV40 poly(A) signal: SV40 polyadenylation signal
   4499..4515    -  protein_bind   lac operator: The lac repressor binds to the lac operator to inhibit transcription in E. coli. This inhibition can be relieved by adding lactose or isopropyl-β-D-thiogalactopyranoside (IPTG). lac repressor encoded by lacI
   4523..4553    -  promoter       lac promoter: promoter for the E. coli lac operon
   4568..4589    -  protein_bind   CAP binding site: CAP binding activates transcription in the presence of cAMP. E. coli catabolite activator protein
   4602..4694    -  CDS            lacI (fragment): lac repressor; lacI; The lac repressor binds to the lac operator to inhibit transcription in E. coli. This inhibition can be relieved by adding lactose or isopropyl-β-D-thiogalactopyranoside (IPTG).
   4877..5465    -  rep_origin     ori: high-copy-number ColE1/pMB1/pBR322/pUC origin of replication
   5636..6496    -  CDS            AmpR: β-lactamase; bla; confers resistance to ampicillin, carbenicillin, and related antibiotics
   6497..6601    -  promoter       AmpR promoter: bla
>Addgene plasmid #210809 | pcDNA3.3-hALDOA | addgene full sequence | sequence record 417852 | Addgene NGS Result
GACGGATCGGGAGATCTCCCGATCCCCTATGGTGCACTCTCAGTACAATCTGCTCTGATGCCGCATAGTT
AAGCCAGTATCTGCTCCCTGCTTGTGTGTTGGAGGTCGCTGAGTAGTGCGCGAGCAAAATTTAAGCTACA
ACAAGGCAAGGCTTGACCGACAATTGCATGAAGAATCTGCTTAGGGTTAGGCGTTTTGCGCTGCTTCGCG
ATGTACGGGCCAGATATACGCGTTGACATTGATTATTGACTAGTTATTAATAGTAATCAATTACGGGGTC
ATTAGTTCATAGCCCATATATGGAGTTCCGCGTTACATAACTTACGGTAAATGGCCCGCCTGGCTGACCG
CCCAACGACCCCCGCCCATTGACGTCAATAATGACGTATGTTCCCATAGTAACGCCAATAGGGACTTTCC
ATTGACGTCAATGGGTGGAGTATTTACGGTAAACTGCCCACTTGGCAGTACATCAAGTGTATCATATGCC
AAGTACGCCCCCTATTGACGTCAATGACGGTAAATGGCCCGCCTGGCATTATGCCCAGTACATGACCTTA
TGGGACTTTCCTACTTGGCAGTACATCTACGTATTAGTCATCGCTATTACCATGGTGATGCGGTTTTGGC
AGTACATCAATGGGCGTGGATAGCGGTTTGACTCACGGGGATTTCCAAGTCTCCACCCCATTGACGTCAA
TGGGAGTTTGTTTTGGCACCAAAATCAACGGGACTTTCCAAAATGTCGTAACAACTCCGCCCCATTGACG
CAAATGGGCGGTAGGCGTGTACGGTGGGAGGTCTATATAAGCAGAGCTCGTTTAGTGAACCGTCAGATCG
CCTGGAGACGCCATCCACGCTGTTTTGACCTCCATAGAAGACACCGGGACCGATCCAGCCTCCGGACTGA
GCTCCTTAAGGTTAACGCCACCATGTACCCTTATGACGTACCTGACTATGCTGGCGCCTACCCTTATGAC
GTACCTGACTATGCTGGATACCCTTATGACGTACCTGACTATGCTGGATCTAGAGAATTCGGATCCATGC
CCTACCAATATCCAGCACTGACCCCGGAGCAGAAGAAGGAGCTGTCTGACATCGCTCACCGCATCGTGGC
ACCTGGCAAGGGCATCCTGGCTGCAGATGAGTCCACTGGGAGCATTGCCAAGCGGCTGCAGTCCATTGGC
ACCGAGAACACCGAGGAGAACCGGCGCTTCTACCGCCAGCTGCTGCTGACAGCTGACGACCGCGTGAACC
CCTGCATTGGGGGTGTCATCCTCTTCCATGAGACACTCTACCAGAAGGCGGATGATGGGCGTCCCTTCCC
CCAAGTTATCAAATCCAAGGGCGGTGTTGTGGGCATCAAGGTAGACAAGGGCGTGGTCCCCCTGGCAGGG
ACAAATGGCGAGACTACCACCCAAGGGTTGGATGGGCTGTCTGAGCGCTGTGCCCAGTACAAGAAGGACG
GAGCTGACTTCGCCAAGTGGCGTTGTGTGCTGAAGATTGGGGAACACACCCCCTCAGCCCTCGCCATCAT
GGAAAATGCCAATGTTCTGGCCCGTTATGCCAGTATCTGCCAGCAGAATGGCATTGTGCCCATCGTGGAG
CCTGAGATCCTCCCTGATGGGGACCATGACTTGAAGCGCTGCCAGTATGTGACCGAGAAGGTGCTGGCTG
CTGTCTACAAGGCTCTGAGTGACCACCACATCTACCTGGAAGGCACCTTGCTGAAGCCCAACATGGTCAC
CCCAGGCCATGCTTGCACTCAGAAGTTTTCTCATGAGGAGATTGCCATGGCGACCGTCACAGCGCTGCGC
CGCACAGTGCCCCCCGCTGTCACTGGGATCACCTTCCTGTCTGGAGGCCAGAGTGAGGAGGAGGCGTCCA
TCAACCTCAATGCCATTAACAAGTGCCCCCTGCTGAAGCCCTGGGCCCTGACCTTCTCCTACGGCCGAGC
CCTGCAGGCCTCTGCCCTGAAGGCCTGGGGCGGGAAGAAGGAGAACCTGAAGGCTGCGCAGGAGGAGTAT
GTCAAGCGAGCCCTGGCCAACAGCCTTGCCTGTCAAGGAAAGTACACTCCGAGCGGTCAGGCTGGGGCTG
CTGCCAGCGAGTCCCTCTTCGTCTCTAACCACGCCTATCTCGAGCCATGGAAGCTTGATATCTAACTGAC
TGAACCGGTGGTACCAAACGGGGGAGGCTAACTGAAACACGGAAGGAGACAATACCGGAAGGAACCCGCG
CTATGACGGCAATAAAAAGACAGAATAAAACGCACGGGTGTTGGGTCGTTTGTTCATAAACGCGGGGTTC
GGTCCCAGGGCTGGCACTCTGTCGATACCCCACCGAGACCCCATTGGGGCCAATACGCCCGCGTTTCTTC
CTTTTCCCCACCCCACCCCCCAAGTTCGGGTGAAGGCCCAGGGCTCGCAGCCAACGTCGGGGCGGCAGGC
CCTGCCATAGCAGATCTGCGCAGCTGGGGCTCTAGGGGGTATCCCC
[124 nt withheld, positions 2497-2620]
C
[91 nt withheld, positions 2622-2712]
A
[49 nt withheld, positions 2714-2762]
CCTTTGACGTTGGAGTCCACGTTCTTT
[37 nt withheld, positions 2790-2826]
ACCCTATCTCGGTCTATTCTTTTGATTTATAAGGGATTTTGCCGATTTCGGCCTATTGGTTAAAAAATGA
GCTGATTTAACAAAAATTTAACGCGAATTAATTCTGTGGAATGTGTGTCAGTTAGGGTGTGGAAAGTCCC
CAGGCTCCCCAGCAGGCAGAAGTATGCAAAGCATGCATCTCAATTAGTCAGCAACCAGGTGTGGAAAGTC
CCCAGGCTCCCCAGCAGGCAGAAGTATGCAAAGCATGCATCTCAATTAGTCAGCAACCATAGTCCCGCCC
CTAACTCCGCCCATCCCGCCCCTAACTCCGCCCAGTTCCGCCCATTCTCCGCCCCATGGCTGACTAATTT
TTTTTATTTATGCAGAGGCCGAGGCCGCCTCTGCCTCTGAGCTATTCCAGAAGTAGTGAGGAGGCTTTTT
TGGAGGCCTAGGCTTTTGCAAAAAGCTCCCGGGAGCTTGTATATCCATTTTCGGATCTGATCAAGAGACA
GGATGAGGATCGTTTCGCATGATTGAACAAGATGGATTGCACGCAGGTTCTCCGGCCGCTTGGGTGGAGA
GGCTATTCGGCTATGACTGGGCACAACAGACAATCGGCTGCTCTGATGCCGCCGTGTTCCGGCTGTCAGC
GCAGGGGCGCCCGGTTCTTTTTGTCAAGACCGACCTGTCCGGTGCCCTGAATGAACTGCAGGACGAGGCA
GCGCGGCTATCGTGGCTGGCCACGACGGGCGTTCCTTGCGCAGCTGTGCTCGACGTTGTCACTGAAGCGG
GAAGGGACTGGCTGCTATTGGGCGAAGTGCCGGGGCAGGATCTCCTGTCATCTCACCTTGCTCCTGCCGA
GAAAGTATCCATCATGGCTGATGCAATGCGGCGGCTGCATACGCTTGATCCGGCTACCTGCCCATTCGAC
CACCAAGCGAAACATCGCATCGAGCGAGCACGTACTCGGATGGAAGCCGGTCTTGTCGATCAGGATGATC
TGGACGAAGAGCATCAGGGGCTCGCGCCAGCCGAACTGTTCGCCAGGCTCAAGGCGCGCATGCCCGACGG
CGAGGATCTCGTCGTGACCCATGGCGATGCCTGCTTGCCGAATATCATGGTGGAAAATGGCCGCTTTTCT
GGATTCATCGACTGTGGCCGGCTGGGTGTGGCGGACCGCTATCAGGACATAGCGTTGGCTACCCGTGATA
TTGCTGAAGAGCTTGGCGGCGAATGGGCTGACCGCTTCCTCGTGCTTTACGGTATCGCCGCTCCCGATTC
GCAGCGCATCGCCTTCTATCGCCTTCTTGACGAGTTCTTCTGAGCGGGACTCTGGGGTTCGCGAAATGAC
CGACCAAGCGACGCCCAACCTGCCATCACGAGATTTCGATTCCACCGCCGCCTTCTATGAAAGGTTGGGC
TTCGGAATCGTTTTCCGGGACGCCGGCTGGATGATCCTCCAGCGCGGGGATCTCATGCTGGAGTTCTTCG
CCCACCCCAACTTGTTTATTGCAGCTTATAATGGTTACAAATAAAGCAATAGCATCACAAATTTCACAAA
TAAAGCATTTTTTTCACTGCATTCTAGTTGTGGTTTGTCCAAACTCATCAATGTATCTTATCATGTCTGT
ATACCGTCGACCTCTAGCTAGAGCTTGGCGTAATCATGGTCATAGCTGTTTCCTGTGTGAAATTGTTATC
CGCTCACAATTCCACACAACATACGAGCCGGAAGCATAAAGTGTAAAGCCTGGGGTGCCTAATGAGTGAG
CTAACTCACATTAATTGCGTTGCGCTCACTGCCCGCTTTCCAGTCGGGAAACCTGTCGTGCCAGCTGCAT
TAATGAATCGGCCAACGCGCGGGGAGAGGCGGTTTGCGTATTGGGCGCTCTTCCGCTTCCTCGCTCACTG
ACTCGCTGCGCTCGGTCGTTCGGCTGCGGCGAGCGGTATCAGCTCACTCAAAGGCGGTAATACGGTTATC
CACAGAATCAGGGGATAACGCAGGAAAGAACATGTGAGCAAAAGGCCAGCAAAAGGCCAGGAACCGTAAA
AAGGCCGCGTTGCTGGCGTTTTTCCATAGGCTCCGCCCCCCTGACGAGCATCACAAAAATCGACGCTCAA
GTCAGAGGTGGCGAAACCCGACAGGACTATAAAGATACCAGGCGTTTCCCCCTGGAAGCTCCCTCGTGCG
CTCTCCTGTTCCGACCCTGCCGCTTACCGGATACCTGTCCGCCTTTCTCCCTTCGGGAAGCGTGGCGCTT
TCTCATAGCTCACGCTGTAGGTATCTCAGTTCGGTGTAGGTCGTTCGCTCCAAGCTGGGCTGTGTGCACG
AACCCCCCGTTCAGCCCGACCGCTGCGCCTTATCCGGTAACTATCGTCTTGAGTCCAACCCGGTAAGACA
CGACTTATCGCCACTGGCAGCAGCCACTGGTAACAGGATTAGCAGAGCGAGGTATGTAGGCGGTGCTACA
GAGTTCTTGAAGTGGTGGCCTAACTACGGCTACACTAGAAGAACAGTATTTGGTATCTGCGCTCTGCTGA
AGCCAGTTACCTTCGGAAAAAGAGTTGGTAGCTCTTGATCCGGCAAACAAACCACCGCTGGTAGCGGTGG
TTTTTTTGTTTGCAAGCAGCAGATTACGCGCAGAAAAAAAGGATCTCAAGAAGATCCTTTGATCTTTTCT
ACGGGGTCTGACGCTCAGTGGAACGAAAACTCACGTTAAGGGATTTTGGTCATGAGATTATCAAAAAGGA
TCTTCACCTAGATCCTTTTAAATTAAAAATGAAGTTTTAAATCAATCTAAAGTATATATGAGTAAACTTG
GTCTGACAGTTACCAATGCTTAATCAGTGAGGCACCTATCTCAGCGATCTGTCTATTTCGTTCATCCATA
GTTGCCTGACTCCCCGTCGTGTAGATAACTACGATACGGGAGGGCTTACCATCTGGCCCCAGTGCTGCAA
TGATACCGCGAGACCCACGCTCACCGGCTCCAGATTTATCAGCAATAAACCAGCCAGCCGGAAGGGCCGA
GCGCAGAAGTGGTCCTGCAACTTTATCCGCCTCCATCCAGTCTATTAATTGTTGCCGGGAAGCTAGAGTA
AGTAGTTCGCCAGTTAATAGTTTGCGCAACGTTGTTGCCATTGCTACAGGCATCGTGGTGTCACGCTCGT
CGTTTGGTATGGCTTCATTCAGCTCCGGTTCCCAACGATCAAGGCGAGTTACATGATCCCCCATGTTGTG
CAAAAAAGCGGTTAGCTCCTTCGGTCCTCCGATCGTTGTCAGAAGTAAGTTGGCCGCAGTGTTATCACTC
ATGGTTATGGCAGCACTGCATAATTCTCTTACTGTCATGCCATCCGTAAGATGCTTTTCTGTGACTGGTG
AGTACTCAACCAAGTCATTCTGAGAATAGTGTATGCGGCGACCGAGTTGCTCTTGCCCGGCGTCAATACG
GGATAATACCGCGCCACATAGCAGAACTTTAAAAGTGCTCATCATTGGAAAACGTTCTTCGGGGCGAAAA
CTCTCAAGGATCTTACCGCTGTTGAGATCCAGTTCGATGTAACCCACTCGTGCACCCAACTGATCTTCAG
CATCTTTTACTTTCACCAGCGTTTCTGGGTGAGCAAAAACAGGAAGGCAAAATGCCGCAAAAAAGGGAAT
AAGGGCGACACGGAAATGTTGAATACTCATACTCTTCCTTTTTCAATATTATTGAAGCATTTATCAGGGT
TATTGTCTCATGAGCGGATACATATTTGAATGTATTTAGAAAAATAAACAAATAGGGGTTCCGCGCACAT
TTCCCCGAAAAGTGCCACCTGACGTC
