>Addgene plasmid #210809 | pcDNA3.3-hALDOA | depositor partial sequence | sequence record 410998 | hALDOA gene
ATGCCCTACCAATATCCAGCACTGACCCCGGAGCAGAAGAAGGAGCTGTCTGACATCGCTCACCGCATCG
TGGCACCTGGCAAGGGCATCCTGGCTGCAGATGAGTCCACTGGGAGCATTGCCAAGCGGCTGCAGTCCAT
TGGCACCGAGAACACCGAGGAGAACCGGCGCTTCTACCGCCAGCTGCTGCTGACAGCTGACGACCGCGTG
AACCCCTGCATTGGGGGTGTCATCCTCTTCCATGAGACACTCTACCAGAAGGCGGATGATGGGCGTCCCT
TCCCCCAAGTTATCAAATCCAAGGGCGGTGTTGTGGGCATCAAGGTAGACAAGGGCGTGGTCCCCCTGGC
AGGGACAAATGGCGAGACTACCACCCAAGGGTTGGATGGGCTGTCTGAGCGCTGTGCCCAGTACAAGAAG
GACGGAGCTGACTTCGCCAAGTGGCGTTGTGTGCTGAAGATTGGGGAACACACCCCCTCAGCCCTCGCCA
TCATGGAAAATGCCAATGTTCTGGCCCGTTATGCCAGTATCTGCCAGCAGAATGGCATTGTGCCCATCGT
GGAGCCTGAGATCCTCCCTGATGGGGACCATGACTTGAAGCGCTGCCAGTATGTGACCGAGAAGGTGCTG
GCTGCTGTCTACAAGGCTCTGAGTGACCACCACATCTACCTGGAAGGCACCTTGCTGAAGCCCAACATGG
TCACCCCAGGCCATGCTTGCACTCAGAAGTTTTCTCATGAGGAGATTGCCATGGCGACCGTCACAGCGCT
GCGCCGCACAGTGCCCCCCGCTGTCACTGGGATCACCTTCCTGTCTGGAGGCCAGAGTGAGGAGGAGGCG
TCCATCAACCTCAATGCCATTAACAAGTGCCCCCTGCTGAAGCCCTGGGCCCTGACCTTCTCCTACGGCC
GAGCCCTGCAGGCCTCTGCCCTGAAGGCCTGGGGCGGGAAGAAGGAGAACCTGAAGGCTGCGCAGGAGGA
GTATGTCAAGCGAGCCCTGGCCAACAGCCTTGCCTGTCAAGGAAAGTACACTCCGAGCGGTCAGGCTGGG
GCTGCTGCCAGCGAGTCCCTCTTCGTCTCTAACCACGCCTAT
